>Addgene plasmid #146696 | pLNHA-C1-HsNot1iso2_J | depositor full sequence | sequence record 289142 | Full Sequence
TAGTTATTAATAGTAATCAATTACGGGGTCATTAGTTCATAGCCCATATATGGAGTTCCGCGTTACATAA
CTTACGGTAAATGGCCCGCCTGGCTGACCGCCCAACGACCCCCGCCCATTGACGTCAATAATGACGTATG
TTCCCATAGTAACGCCAATAGGGACTTTCCATTGACGTCAATGGGTGGAGTATTTACGGTAAACTGCCCA
CTTGGCAGTACATCAAGTGTATCATATGCCAAGTACGCCCCCTATTGACGTCAATGACGGTAAATGGCCC
GCCTGGCATTATGCCCAGTACATGACCTTATGGGACTTTCCTACTTGGCAGTACATCTACGTATTAGTCA
TCGCTATTACCATGGTGATGCGGTTTTGGCAGTACATCAATGGGCGTGGATAGCGGTTTGACTCACGGGG
ATTTCCAAGTCTCCACCCCATTGACGTCAATGGGAGTTTGTTTTGGCACCAAAATCAACGGGACTTTCCA
AAATGTCGTAACAACTCCGCCCCATTGACGCAAATGGGCGGTAGGCGTGTACGGTGGGAGGTCTATATAA
GCAGAGCTCTCTGGCTAACTAGAGAACCCACTGCTTACTGGCTTATCGAAATTAATACGACTCACTATAG
GGAGACCCAAGCTCTAGCGCTACCGGTCGCCACCATGGACGCACAAACACGACGACGTGAGCGTCGCGCT
GAGAAACAAGCTCAATGGAAAGCTGCAAACGGTGGATCTCCTCCACATATGGCTTACCCATACGATGTTC
CAGATTACGCTCCTCCATCTCGAGCTATGAATCTTGACTCGCTCTCGCTGGCCTTGTCTCAAATCAGCTA
CCTGGTGGACAATTTAACCAAGAAAAATTACCGAGCCAGCCAGCAGGAAATACAGCATATTGTGAATCGG
CACGGTCCTGAGGCAGACAGGCATTTATTACGCTGCCTATTTTCGCATGTGGATTTCAGTGGCGATGGTA
AAAGCAGTGGCAAAGATTTCCATCAGACTCAGTTTCTGATTCAGGAGTGTGCGTTGCTGATTACAAAGCC
AAATTTTATCTCGACGCTGTCCTATGCCATTGATAATCCATTGCACTATCAGAAGAGTTTAAAGCCTGCA
CCCCACTTATTTGCCCAGCTGAGTAAAGTGCTCAAATTAAGCAAAGTACAAGAGGTAATTTTTGGCCTTG
CCCTGTTGAATTCTTCCAGCTCAGATCTTAGAGGTTTCGCTGCCCAGTTTATCAAACAGAAGCTTCCAGA
TCTTCTGCGTTCTTACATTGACGCAGACGTCAGTGGAAATCAAGAAGGTGGCTTCCAAGATATAGCAATA
GAGGTCCTACACCTCCTCCTCTCCCATCTCCTCTTTGGGCAGAAGGGAGCCTTTGGAGTTGGACAAGAAC
AGATAGACGCTTTTCTTAAGACGCTGCGCAGAGATTTTCCCCAAGAACGCTGTCCCGTGGTGCTCGCACC
ACTTTTATACCCTGAAAAACGGGACATTCTAATGGACAGGATCCTGCCTGATTCCGGAGGGGTAGCTAAA
ACCATGATGGAGAGCTCTTTGGCTGATTTCATGCAAGAAGTAGGCTATGGCTTTTGTGCAAGTATTGAAG
AATGTCGCAATATAATCGTGCAGTTTGGTGTTCGGGAGGTCACAGCTGCCCAGGTTGCAAGGGTTTTGGG
AATGATGGCTCGAACTCATTCAGGATTAACAGATGGCATTCCATTACAGAGTATTTCTGCTCCGGGCAGT
GGGATCTGGAGTGATGGGAAAGATAAAAGTGATGGAGCACAGGCACACACATGGAATGTAGAAGTCTTGA
TTGACGTTCTTAAAGAACTGAATCCAAGTTTGAATTTCAAGGAAGTAACTTATGAACTGGACCATCCTGG
ATTTCAAATTCGTGACAGTAAAGGACTTCATAATGTGGTTTATGGCATTCAGAGGGGTTTGGGTATGGAA
GTGTTCCCAGTAGACCTCATATATAGACCTTGGAAACATGCTGAAGGCCAGCTCTCCTTCATTCAACATT
CCCTTATAAATCCAGAGATCTTCTGTTTTGCTGACTATCCCTGTCATACTGTTGCCACTGATATTCTGAA
AGCACCACCAGAGGATGACAATCGAGAAATTGCCACATGGAAGAGCTTGGATTTGATTGAATCTCTGCTG
AGGCTTGCAGAGGTTGGGCAGTATGAGCAAGTCAAACAGCTCTTCAGCTTCCCTATCAAACACTGTCCAG
ACATGCTGGTATTGGCCTTACTACAAATTAACACCTCTTGGCATACCTTGCGCCATGAACTTATCTCCAC
TCTGATGCCAATTTTCCTTGGAAACCATCCTAACTCAGCTATTATTTTGCACTATGCATGGCATGGGCAG
GGACAGTCTCCCTCAATTCGCCAACTTATCATGCATGCAATGGCAGAATGGTACATGAGAGGGGAGCAGT
ATGATCAGGCCAAATTGTCTCGAATACTTGATGTGGCCCAGGACTTGAAGGCCTTGTCAATGCTGCTAAA
TGGTACTCCATTTGCCTTTGTTATTGACCTTGCTGCACTTGCTTCACGTCGTGAATACCTCAAACTTGAT
AAGTGGCTCACAGATAAAATTCGAGAGCATGGGGAGCCTTTTATCCAGGCGTGTATGACTTTTTTAAAGA
GACGGTGTCCTTCTATTTTGGGCGGACTTGCCCCAGAAAAAGACCAGCCCAAAAGTGCTCAACTTCCTCC
AGAAACTTTGGCGACAATGTTGGCCTGTCTGCAAGCTTGTGCAGGGAGTGTTTCTCAGGAGCTATCAGAA
ACTATCCTCACCATGGTAGCCAATTGCAGTAATGTTATGAATAAGGCCAGACAACCACCACCTGGAGTTA
TGCCAAAAGGACGTCCTCCTAGTGCTAGCAGCTTAGATGCCATTTCTCCTGTTCAGATTGACCCTCTTGC
TGGAATGACATCTCTTAGTATAGGTGGTTCAGCTGCCCCTCACACCCAGAGTATGCAGGGTTTTCCTCCA
AATTTGGGTTCTGCATTCAGTACCCCTCAGTCACCAGCAAAAGCATTTCCACCCCTTTCAACCCCCAATC
AGACCACTGCATTCAGTGGTATTGGAGGACTTTCATCACAGCTTCCAGTAGGTGGTCTTGGCACAGGCAG
CCTGACTGGTATAGGAACTGGTGCTCTTGGACTCCCTGCAGTGAATAACGACCCTTTTGTACAGAGGAAA
CTGGGCACCTCTGGACTGAATCAGCCTACATTCCAGCAGACGGACTTGTCTCAGGTGTGGCCAGAGGCAA
ACCAGCACTTTAGTAAAGAGATAGATGATGAAGCAAACAGCTATTTCCAGCGAATATATAATCATCCACC
ACATCCAACCATGTCTGTTGATGAGGTATTAGAAATGCTGCAGAGATTTAAAGACTCTACTATAAAGAGG
GAACGAGAAGTATTTAACTGTATGCTAAGGAACTTGTTTGAAGAATATCGTTTTTTTCCCCAGTATCCTG
ATAAAGAGTTACATATAACAGCCTGCCTATTTGGTGGTATAATTGAGAAAGGACTGGTCACTTACATGGC
ACTAGGTCTGGCTCTACGATATGTTCTTGAAGCCTTACGCAAGCCTTTTGGATCCAAAATGTATTATTTC
GGGATTGCTGCACTAGATAGATTTAAAAACAGATTGAAGGACTATCCCCAGTATTGTCAGCATTTGGCTT
CTATCAGTCACTTTATGCAATTTCCACATCATTTACAGGAGTATATTGAGTATGGACAGCAGTCTAGAGA
TCCTCCTGTGAAAATGCAAGGCTCTATCACAACCCCTGGAAGTATTGCACTGGCTCAGGCCCAGGCTCAG
GCCCAGGTTCCAGCAAAAGCTCCTCTTGCTGGTCAAGTTAGCACTATGGTAACCACCTCAACAACTACCA
CTGTTGCTAAAACGGTTACGGTCACCAGGCCAACTGGAGTCAGCTTTAAGAAAGATGTGCCACCTTCTAT
TAATACTACAAATATAGATACGTTGCTTGTGGCCACAGATCAAACTGAGAGAATTGTGGAGCCCCCAGAA
AATATCCAGGAGAAAATTGCTTTTATTTTCAATAATCTCTCACAGTCAAATATGACACAAAAGGTTGAAG
AGCTAAAGGAAACGGTGAAAGAAGAATTTATGCCTTGGGTTTCACAGTATCTGGTTATGAAGAGAGTCAG
TATTGAGCCAAACTTTCATAGCCTGTATTCAAACTTCCTTGACACGCTGAAGAATCCTGAATTTAACAAG
ATGGTTCTGAATGAGACCTACAGAAACATTAAAGTGCTCCTGACCTCTGATAAAGCTGCAGCCAATTTCT
CAGATCGTTCTTTGCTGAAGAACTTGGGACATTGGCTAGGAATGATCACATTAGCTAAAAACAAACCCAT
CTTACACACTGACTTGGATGTGAAATCATTGCTGCTAGAGGCTTATGTTAAAGGACAACAAGAATTGCTC
TATGTAGTGCCCTTTGTTGCCAAAGTCTTAGAATCTAGCATTCGTAGTGTGGTTTTTAGGCCACCAAACC
CTTGGACAATGGCAATTATGAATGTATTAGCTGAGCTACATCAGGAGCATGACTTAAAGTTAAACTTGAA
GTTTGAAATCGAGGTTCTCTGCAAGAACCTTGCATTAGACATCAATGAGCTAAAACCTGGAAACCTCCTA
AAGGATAAAGATCGCCTGAAGAATTTAGATGAGCAACTCTCTGCTCCAAAGAAAGATGTCAAGCAGCCAG
AAGAACTCCCTCCCATCACAACCACAACAACTTCTACTACACCAGCTACCAACACCACTTGTACAGCCAC
GGTTCCACCACAGCCACAGTACAGCTACCACGACATCAATGTCTATTCCCTTGCGGGCTTGGCACCACAC
ATTACTCTAAATCCAACAATTCCCTTGTTTCAGGCCCATCCACAGTTGAAGCAGTGTGTGCGTCAGGCAA
TTGAACGGGCTGTCCAGGAGCTGGTCCATCCTGTGGTGGATCGATCAATTAAGATTGCCATGACTACTTG
TGAGCAAATAGTCAGGAAGGATTTTGCCCTGGATTCGGAGGAATCTCGAATGCGAATAGCAGCTCATCAC
ATGATGCGTAACTTGACAGCTGGAATGGCTATGATTACATGCAGGGAACCTTTGCTCATGAGCATATCTA
CCAACTTAAAAAACAGTTTTGCCTCAGCCCTTCGTACTGCTTCCCCACAACAAAGAGAAATGATGGATCA
GGCAGCTGCTCAATTAGCTCAGGACAATTGTGAGTTGGCTTGCTGTTTTATTCAGAAGACTGCAGTAGAA
AAAGCAGGCCCTGAGATGGACAAGAGATTAGCAACTGAATTTGAGCTGAGAAAACATGCTAGGCAAGAAG
GACGCAGATACTGTGATCCTGTTGTTTTAACATATCAAGCTGAACGGATGCCAGAGCAAATCAGGCTGAA
AGTTGGTGGTGTGGACCCAAAGCAGTTGGCTGTTTACGAAGAGTTTGCACGCAATGTTCCTGGCTTCTTA
CCTACAAATGACTTAAGTCAGCCCACGGGATTTTTAGCCCAGCCCATGAAGCAAGCTTGGGCAACAGATG
ATGTAGCTCAGATTTATGATAAGTGTATTACAGAACTGGAGCAACATCTACATGCCATCCCACCAACTTT
GGCCATGAACCCTCAAGCTCAGGCTCTTCGAAGTCTCTTGGAGGTTGTAGTTTTATCTCGAAACTCTCGG
GATGCCATAGCTGCTCTTGGATTGCTCCAAAAGGCTGTAGAGGGCTTACTAGATGCCACAAGTGGTGCTG
ATGCTGACCTTCTGCTGCGCTACAGGGAATGCCACCTCTTGGTCCTAAAAGCTCTGCAGGATGGCCGGGC
ATATGGGTCTCCATGGTGCAACAAACAGATCACAAGGTGCCTAATTGAATGTCGAGATGAATATAAATAT
AATGTGGAGGCTGTGGAGCTGCTAATTCGCAATCATTTGGTTAATATGCAGCAGTATGATCTTCACCTAG
CGCAGTCAATGGAGAATGGCTTAAACTACATGGCTGTGGCATTTGCTATGCAGTTAGTAAAAATCCTGCT
GGTGGATGAAAGGAGTGTTGCTCATGTTACTGAGGCAGATCTGTTCCACACCATTGAAACCCTCATGAGG
ATTAATGCTCATTCCAGAGGCAATGCTCCAGAAGGATTGCCCCAGCTGATGGAAGTAGTGCGATCCAACT
ATGAAGCAATGATTGATCGTGCTCATGGAGGCCCAAACTTTATGATGCATTCTGGGATCTCTCAAGCCTC
AGAGTATGATGACCCTCCAGGCCTGAGGGAGAAGGCAGAGTATCTTCTGAGGGAATGGGTGAATCTCTAC
CATTCAGCAGCAGCTGGCCGCGACAGTACCAAAGCTTTCTCTGCATTTGTTGGACAGATGCACCAGCAAG
GAATACTGAAGACCGATGATCTCATAACAAGGTTCTTTCGTCTGTGTACTGAAATGTGTGTTGAAATCAG
TTACCGTGCTCAGGCTGAGCAGCAGCACAATCCTGCTGCCAATCCCACCATGATCCGAGCCAAGTGCTAT
CACAACCTGGATGCCTTTGTTCGACTCATTGCACTGCTCGTGAAACACTCAGGGGAGGCCACCAACACTG
TCACAAAGATTAATCTGCTGAACAAGGTCCTTGGTATAGTAGTGGGAGTTCTCCTTCAGGATCATGATGT
TCGTCAGAGTGAATTTCAGCAACTTCCCTACCATCGAATTTTTATCATGCTTCTCTTGGAACTCAATGCA
CCTGAGCATGTGTTGGAAACCATTAATTTCCAGACACTTACAGCTTTCTGCAATACATTCCACATCTTGA
GGCCTACCAAAGCTCCTGGCTTTGTATATGCCTGGCTTGAACTGATTTCCCATCGGATATTTATTGCAAG
AATGCTGGCACATACGCCACAGCAGAAGGGGTGGCCTATGTATGCACAGCTACTGATTGATTTATTCAAA
TATTTAGCGCCTTTCCTTAGAAATGTGGAACTCACCAAACCTATGCAAATCCTCTACAAGGGCACTTTAA
GAGTGCTGCTGGTTCTTTTGCATGATTTCCCAGAGTTCCTTTGTGATTACCATTATGGGTTCTGTGATGT
GATCCCACCTAATTGTATCCAGTTAAGAAATTTGATCCTGAGTGCCTTTCCAAGAAACATGAGGCTCCCC
GACCCATTCACTCCTAATCTAAAGGTGGACATGTTGAGTGAAATTAACATTGCTCCCCGGATTCTCACCA
ATTTCACTGGAGTAATGCCACCTCAGTTCAAAAAGGATTTGGATTCCTATCTTAAAACTCGATCACCAGT
CACTTTCCTGTCTGATCTGCGCAGCAACCTACAGGTATCCAATGAACCTGGGAATCGCTACAACCTCCAG
CTCATCAATGCACTGGTGCTCTATGTCGGGACTCAGGCCATTGCGCACATCCACAACAAGGGCAGCACAC
CTTCAATGAGCACCATCACTCACTCAGCACACATGGATATCTTCCAGAATTTGGCTGTGGACTTGGACAC
TGAGGGTCGCTATCTCTTTTTGAATGCAATTGCAAATCAGCTCCGGTACCCAAATAGCCACACTCACTAC
TTCAGTTGCACCATGCTGTACCTTTTTGCAGAGGCCAATACGGAAGCCATCCAAGAACAGATCACAAGAG
TTCTCTTGGAACGGTTGATTGTAAATAGGCCACATCCTTGGGGTCTTCTTATTACCTTCATTGAGCTGAT
TAAAAACCCAGCGTTTAAGTTCTGGAACCATGAATTTGTACACTGTGCCCCAGAAATCGAAAAGTTATTC
CAGTCGGTCGCACAGTGCTGCATGGGACAGAAGCAGGCCCAGCAAGTAATGGAAGGGACAGGTGCCAGTT
AGCCGCGGGCCCGGGATCCACCGGATCTAGATAACTGATCATAATCAGCCATACCACATTTGTAGAGGTT
TTACTTGCTTTAAAAAACCTCCCACACCTCCCCCTGAACCTGAAACATAAAATGAATGCAATTGTTGTTG
TTAACTTGTTTATTGCAGCTTATAATGGTTACAAATAAAGCAATAGCATCACAAATTTCACAAATAAAGC
ATTTTTTTCACTGCATTCTAGTTGTGGTTTGTCCAAACTCATCAATGTATCTTAACGCGTAAATTGTAAG
CGTTAATATTTTGTTAAAATTCGCGTTAAATTTTTGTTAAATCAGCTCATTTTTTAACCAATAGGCCGAA
ATCGGCAAAATCCCTTATAAATCAAAAGAATAGACCGAGATAGGGT
[37 nt withheld, positions 8307-8343]
AAAGAACGTGGACTCCAACGTCAAAGG
[49 nt withheld, positions 8371-8419]
T
[91 nt withheld, positions 8421-8511]
G
[124 nt withheld, positions 8513-8636]
CAGGTGGCACTTTTCGGGGAAATGTGCGCGGAACCCCTATTTGTTTATTTTTCTAAATACATTCAAATAT
GTATCCGCTCATGAGACAATAACCCTGATAAATGCTTCAATAATATTGAAAAAGGAAGAGTCCTGAGGCG
GAAAGAACCAGCTGTGGAATGTGTGTCAGTTAGGGTGTGGAAAGTCCCCAGGCTCCCCAGCAGGCAGAAG
TATGCAAAGCATGCATCTCAATTAGTCAGCAACCAGGTGTGGAAAGTCCCCAGGCTCCCCAGCAGGCAGA
AGTATGCAAAGCATGCATCTCAATTAGTCAGCAACCATAGTCCCGCCCCTAACTCCGCCCATCCCGCCCC
TAACTCCGCCCAGTTCCGCCCATTCTCCGCCCCATGGCTGACTAATTTTTTTTATTTATGCAGAGGCCGA
GGCCGCCTCGGCCTCTGAGCTATTCCAGAAGTAGTGAGGAGGCTTTTTTGGAGGCCTAGGCTTTTGCAAA
GATCGATCAAGAGACAGGATGAGGATCGTTTCGCATGATTGAACAAGATGGATTGCACGCAGGTTCTCCG
GCCGCTTGGGTGGAGAGGCTATTCGGCTATGACTGGGCACAACAGACAATCGGCTGCTCTGATGCCGCCG
TGTTCCGGCTGTCAGCGCAGGGGCGCCCGGTTCTTTTTGTCAAGACCGACCTGTCCGGTGCCCTGAATGA
ACTGCAAGACGAGGCAGCGCGGCTATCGTGGCTGGCCACGACGGGCGTTCCTTGCGCAGCTGTGCTCGAC
GTTGTCACTGAAGCGGGAAGGGACTGGCTGCTATTGGGCGAAGTGCCGGGGCAGGATCTCCTGTCATCTC
ACCTTGCTCCTGCCGAGAAAGTATCCATCATGGCTGATGCAATGCGGCGGCTGCATACGCTTGATCCGGC
TACCTGCCCATTCGACCACCAAGCGAAACATCGCATCGAGCGAGCACGTACTCGGATGGAAGCCGGTCTT
GTCGATCAGGATGATCTGGACGAAGAGCATCAGGGGCTCGCGCCAGCCGAACTGTTCGCCAGGCTCAAGG
CGAGCATGCCCGACGGCGAGGATCTCGTCGTGACCCATGGCGATGCCTGCTTGCCGAATATCATGGTGGA
AAATGGCCGCTTTTCTGGATTCATCGACTGTGGCCGGCTGGGTGTGGCGGACCGCTATCAGGACATAGCG
TTGGCTACCCGTGATATTGCTGAAGAGCTTGGCGGCGAATGGGCTGACCGCTTCCTCGTGCTTTACGGTA
TCGCCGCTCCCGATTCGCAGCGCATCGCCTTCTATCGCCTTCTTGACGAGTTCTTCTGAGCGGGACTCTG
GGGTTCGAAATGACCGACCAAGCGACGCCCAACCTGCCATCACGAGATTTCGATTCCACCGCCGCCTTCT
ATGAAAGGTTGGGCTTCGGAATCGTTTTCCGGGACGCCGGCTGGATGATCCTCCAGCGCGGGGATCTCAT
GCTGGAGTTCTTCGCCCACCCTAGGGGGAGGCTAACTGAAACACGGAAGGAGACAATACCGGAAGGAACC
CGCGCTATGACGGCAATAAAAAGACAGAATAAAACGCACGGTGTTGGGTCGTTTGTTCATAAACGCGGGG
TTCGGTCCCAGGGCTGGCACTCTGTCGATACCCCACCGAGACCCCATTGGGGCCAATACGCCCGCGTTTC
TTCCTTTTCCCCACCCCACCCCCCAAGTTCGGGTGAAGGCCCAGGGCTCGCAGCCAACGTCGGGGCGGCA
GGCCCTGCCATAGCCTCAGGTTACTCATATATACTTTAGATTGATTTAAAACTTCATTTTTAATTTAAAA
GGATCTAGGTGAAGATCCTTTTTGATAATCTCATGACCAAAATCCCTTAACGTGAGTTTTCGTTCCACTG
AGCGTCAGACCCCGTAGAAAAGATCAAAGGATCTTCTTGAGATCCTTTTTTTCTGCGCGTAATCTGCTGC
TTGCAAACAAAAAAACCACCGCTACCAGCGGTGGTTTGTTTGCCGGATCAAGAGCTACCAACTCTTTTTC
CGAAGGTAACTGGCTTCAGCAGAGCGCAGATACCAAATACTGTCCTTCTAGTGTAGCCGTAGTTAGGCCA
CCACTTCAAGAACTCTGTAGCACCGCCTACATACCTCGCTCTGCTAATCCTGTTACCAGTGGCTGCTGCC
AGTGGCGATAAGTCGTGTCTTACCGGGTTGGACTCAAGACGATAGTTACCGGATAAGGCGCAGCGGTCGG
GCTGAACGGGGGGTTCGTGCACACAGCCCAGCTTGGAGCGAACGACCTACACCGAACTGAGATACCTACA
GCGTGAGCTATGAGAAAGCGCCACGCTTCCCGAAGGGAGAAAGGCGGACAGGTATCCGGTAAGCGGCAGG
GTCGGAACAGGAGAGCGCACGAGGGAGCTTCCAGGGGGAAACGCCTGGTATCTTTATAGTCCTGTCGGGT
TTCGCCACCTCTGACTTGAGCGTCGATTTTTGTGATGCTCGTCAGGGGGGCGGAGCCTATGGAAAAACGC
CAGCAACGCGGCCTTTTTACGGTTCCTGGCCTTTTGCTGGCCTTTTGCTCACATGTTCTTTCCTGCGTTA
TCCCCTGATTCTGTGGATAACCGTATTACCGCCATGCAT
Features (pLannotate 1.2.2; 17 found; start..end, strand, type, name):
     61..364     +  enhancer       CMV enhancer: human cytomegalovirus immediate early enhancer
    365..568     +  promoter       CMV promoter: human cytomegalovirus (CMV) immediate early promoter
    564..597     +  LTR            5' LTR (truncated) (fragment): truncated 5' long terminal repeat (LTR) from HIV-1
    613..631     +  promoter       T7 promoter: promoter for bacteriophage T7 RNA polymerase
    665..730     +  CDS            N (fragment): REGN_LAMBD - Experimental evidence at protein level: Swiss-Prot protein existence level 1. Plays a role as a transcriptional antitermination factor that allows the virus to initiate its lytic phase. Activates expression of the delayed viral early genes by modifying host RNA polymerase (RNAP) into a form that is resistant to termination signals. This antitermination function requires the host NusA protein which serves to stabilize the interaction between antitermination protein N and host RNA polymerase. From Escherichia phage lambda (Bacteriophage lambda).
    755..781     +  CDS            3xHA (fragment): three tandem HA epitope tags
    797..7909    +  CDS            CNOT1: CNOT1_HUMAN - Also known as CDC39, KIAA1007, NOT1. Experimental evidence at protein level: Swiss-Prot protein existence level 1. Scaffolding component of the CCR4-NOT complex which is one of the major cellular mRNA deadenylases and is linked to various cellular processes including bulk mRNA degradation, miRNA-mediated repression, translational repression during translational initiation and general transcription regulation. Additional complex functions may be a consequence of its influence on mRNA expression. Its scaffolding function implies its interaction with the catalytic complex module and
   7913..7934    +  misc_feature   MCS (fragment): multiple cloning site
   7946..8030    +  CDS            large T antigen (fragment): large T antigen from SV40 (simian virus 40)
   8053..8174    +  polyA_signal   SV40 poly(A) signal: SV40 polyadenylation signal
   8208..8636    -  rep_origin     f1 ori (sequence partly withheld): f1 bacteriophage origin of replication; arrow indicates direction of (+) strand synthesis
   8663..8767    +  promoter       AmpR promoter: bla
   8769..9126    +  promoter       SV40 promoter: SV40 enhancer and early promoter
   9161..9955    +  CDS            NeoR/KanR: aminoglycoside phosphotransferase from Tn5; aph(3')-II (or nptII); confers resistance to neomycin, kanamycin, and G418 (Geneticin®)
   9976..10128   +  CDS            ble (fragment): BLE_KLEPN - Experimental evidence at protein level: Swiss-Prot protein existence level 1. Binding protein with a strong affinity to the bleomycin family of antibiotics. Binds to CL990; an antimitotic-antibiotic compound. From Klebsiella pneumoniae.
  10187..10234   +  polyA_signal   HSV TK poly(A) signal: herpes simplex virus thymidine kinase polyadenylation signal (Cole and Stacy, 1985)
  10563..11151   +  rep_origin     ori: high-copy-number ColE1/pMB1/pBR322/pUC origin of replication
