[The description below was written by a language model from this plasmid's Addgene catalogue record and pLannotate feature annotations shown in this document.]
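Description:
pLNHA-C1-HsNot1iso2_J is an 11.3 kb mammalian expression plasmid encoding human CNOT1 (NOT1) isoform 2, the large scaffolding subunit of the CCR4-NOT deadenylase complex. The catalogue lists the backbone as unknown, but the annotated layout shows a CMV-driven cassette with a C-terminal cloning site, an f1 origin, a dual-promoter NeoR/KanR unit and a pUC-type origin. It is maintained at high copy in E. coli under kanamycin selection. Because the aminoglycoside phosphotransferase gene is preceded by both a bacterial (bla) promoter and the SV40 enhancer/early promoter and followed by the HSV TK polyadenylation signal, the same marker can confer G418 resistance in mammalian cells.

Expression is driven by the CMV immediate early enhancer and promoter, with a T7 promoter lying just upstream of the coding region. The open reading frame begins with a short fragment of the bacteriophage lambda N protein, followed by an HA epitope, and then the roughly 7.1 kb CNOT1 coding sequence, terminated by the SV40 poly(A) signal. The lambda N peptide is the RNA-binding segment that recognises BoxB hairpins, so a fusion of this kind is generally used to tether a protein to a BoxB-containing reporter mRNA, while the HA tag allows detection or immunoprecipitation. This fits the associated study on recruitment of cytoplasmic deadenylase complexes to miRNA targets, although the record itself states the purpose only as mammalian expression. The small HIV-1 LTR, large T antigen and ble fragment hits are probably incidental matches to backbone sequence rather than functional elements. Relative to the reference isoform 2 sequence, the insert carries four silent changes and two amino acid substitutions, G917E and R2353Q. The depositor sequence may be theoretical rather than fully verified.
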