Addgene plasmid #146696: pLNHA-C1-HsNot1iso2_J
Purpose: Mammalian Expression of HsNot1iso2
Depositing lab: Elisa Izaurralde. Depositing organization: Max Planck Institute for Developmental Biology. Publication: GW182 proteins directly recruit cytoplasmic deadenylase complexes to miRNA targets. Braun JE, Huntzinger E, Fauser M, Izaurralde E. Mol Cell. 2011 Oct 7;44(1):120-33. 10.1016/j.molcel.2011.09.007 PubMed 21981923.
Backbone
  Vector backbone: Unknown
  Vector type: Mammalian Expression
Growth in bacteria
  Bacterial resistance: Kanamycin, 50 μg/mL
  Growth temperature: 37°C
  Growth strain: DH5alpha
  Copy number: High Copy
Gene/Insert
  Gene/Insert name: HsNot1iso2
  Species: H. sapiens (human)
  Mutation: 4 silent and two non silent G917E and R2353Q mutations compared to the sequence of isoform 2 given by NCBI: EF553522.1
  Entrez Gene: CNOT1 (a.k.a. AD-005, CDC39, HPE12, NOT1, NOT1H, VIBOS)
  Cloning method: Unknown
Terms and licenses: Academic/Nonprofit Terms; Industry Terms: Not Available to Industry
Depositor comments: Plasmids from this collection were made available to the research community and donated after the lab closed. Please note that the sequence provided by the depositing laboratory may be theoretical/predicted or based on Sanger sequencing results. There may be discrepancies between sequencing results obtained by Addgene and the depositor sequence. If an Addgene verified sequence is not available, please contact before placing your order to request that our lab fully sequence the plasmid.
How to cite: pLNHA-C1-HsNot1iso2_J was a gift from Elisa Izaurralde (Addgene plasmid # 146696 ; http://n2t.net/addgene:146696 ; RRID:Addgene_146696)
